Addgene plasmid #9065: pBABE-zeo small T H42Q
Depositing lab: Bob Weinberg. Depositing organization: Whitehead Institute for Biomedical Research. Publication: Enumeration of the simian virus 40 early region elements necessary for human cell transformation. Hahn WC, Dessain SK, Brooks MW, King JE, Elenbaas B, Sabatini DM, DeCaprio JA, Weinberg RA. Mol Cell Biol 2002 Apr;22(7):2111-23. 10.1128/MCB.22.7.2111-2123.2002 PubMed 11884599.
Backbone
  Vector backbone: pBABE-zeo
  Backbone size w/o insert (bp): 4800
  Vector type: Mammalian Expression, Retroviral
  Selectable markers: Zeocin
Growth in bacteria
  Bacterial resistance: Ampicillin, 100 μg/mL
  Growth temperature: 37°C
  Growth strain: DH5alpha
  Copy number: High Copy
Gene/Insert
  Gene/Insert name: SV40 small T Antigen
  Species: simian virus
  Insert size (bp): 520
  Entrez Gene: SV40gp7 (a.k.a. SV40gp7)
  Cloning method: Restriction Enzyme; 5′ cloning site BamHI (not destroyed); 3′ cloning site EcoRI (not destroyed)
  Sequencing primers: 5′ pBABE 5'; 3′ pBABE 3'
Terms and licenses: Academic/Nonprofit Terms; Industry Terms: Not Available to Industry
Depositor comments: A retrovirus encoding the SV40 small t (ST) oncoprotein was constructed by amplifying the ST sequences by PCR using the vector pVU- (30) and the oligonucleotides B5ST (5' GGCGGATCCGCCACCATGGATAAAGTTTT 3') and E3ST (5'AGGCGAATTCTTAGAGCTTTAAATCTCTG 3'). The resulting fragment was sequenced and introduced into pMIG (pMIG-ST) (81) and pBABE-zeo. H42Q mutant.
How to cite: pBABE-zeo small T H42Q was a gift from Bob Weinberg (Addgene plasmid # 9065 ; http://n2t.net/addgene:9065 ; RRID:Addgene_9065)
