[The description below was written by a language model from this plasmid's Addgene catalogue record.]
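Description:
pBABE-zeo small T H42Q is a retroviral mammalian expression plasmid built on the pBABE-zeo backbone (about 4.8 kb without insert). It carries a roughly 520 bp coding sequence for the simian virus 40 small t antigen with an H42Q point mutation. The plasmid is maintained in E. coli as a high-copy construct under ampicillin selection, and transduced or transfected mammalian cells are selected with zeocin. No feature table accompanies the record, so the promoters and viral elements are not itemised. In pBABE-type vectors generally, the insert sits between Moloney murine leukaemia virus-derived long terminal repeats. It is transcribed from the 5′ LTR along with a packaging signal, while an internal promoter drives the drug-resistance marker, but these details are not stated for this clone.

The small t open reading frame was PCR-amplified from an SV40-containing vector with primers that add flanking restriction sites. It was sequence-verified and cloned between the BamHI and EcoRI sites of the backbone, both of which remain intact. The same fragment was also placed in a second retroviral vector, pMIG. The record identifies H42Q only as a mutant and does not state its functional consequence; residue 42 lies in the N-terminal J-domain region that small t shares with large T.

When supplied to a packaging cell line, the plasmid yields recombinant retrovirus for stable integration and expression of the mutant oncoprotein in target cells. The associated study mapped which SV40 early region elements are required to transform human cells. This suggests the construct serves as a mutant comparator to wild-type small t in transformation assays.
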