>Addgene plasmid #9065 | pBABE-zeo small T H42Q | addgene partial sequence | sequence record 17585 | 9065 with pBABE5'
GTTTTAACAGAGAGGAATCTTTGCAGCTAATGGACCTTCTAGGTCTTGAAAGGAGTGCCTGGGGGAATAT
TCCTCTGATGAGAAAGGCATATTTAAAAAAATGCAAGGAGTTTCAGCCGGATAAAGGAGGAGATGAAGAA
AAAATGAAGAAAATGAATACTCTGTACAAGAAAATGGAAGATGGAGTAAAATATGCTCATCAACCTGACT
TTGGAGGCTTCTGGGATGCAACTGAGGTATTTGCTTCTTCCTTAAATCCTGGTGTTGATGCAATGTACTG
CAAACAATGGCCTGAGTGTGCAAAGAAAATGTCTGCTAACTGCATATGCTTGCTGTGCTTACTGAGGATG
AAGCATGAAAATAGAAAATTATACAGGAAAGATCCACTTGTGTGGGTTGATTGCTACTGCTTCGATTGCT
TTAGAATGTGGTTTGGACTTGATCTTTGTGAAGGAACCTTACTTCTGTGGTGTGACATAATTGGACAAAC
TACCTACAGAGATTTAAAGCTCTAAGAATTCGCCAGCACAGTGGTCGACCCTGTGGAATGTGTGTCAGTT
AGGGTGTGGAAAGTCCCCAGGCTCCCCAGCAGGCAGAAGTATGCAAAGCATGCATCTCAATTAGTCAGCA
ACCAGGTGTGGAAAGTCCCCAGGCTCCCCAGCAGGCAGAAGTATGCAAAGCATGCATCTCAATTAG
